>Addgene plasmid #132343 | PV504 | depositor full sequence | sequence record 254131 | PV504 sequence 7666 bps
GCGGGCCTCTTCGCTATTACGCCAGCTGGCGAAAGGGGGATGTGCTGCAAGGCGATTAAGTTGGGTAACG
CCAGGGTTTTCCCAGTCACGACGTTGTAAAACGACGGCCAGTGAATTGTAATACGACTCACTATAGGGCG
AATTGGGTTACCCGGACCGAAGCTTGCATGCCTGCAGTGCAGCGTGACCCGGTCGTGCCCCTCTCTAGAG
ATAATGAGCATTGCATGTCTAAGTTATAAAAAATTACCACATATTTTTTTTGTCACACTTGTTTGAAGTG
CAGTTTATCTATCTTTATACATATATTTAAACTTTACTCTACGAATAATATAATCTATAGTACTACAATA
ATATCAGTGTTTTAGAGAATCATATAAATGAACAGTTAGACATGGTCTAAAGGACAATTGAGTATTTTGA
CAACAGGACTCTACAGTTTTATCTTTTTAGTGTGCATGTGTTCTCCTTTTTTTTTGCAAATAGCTTCACC
TATATAATACTTCATCCATTTTATTAGTACATCCATTTAGGGTTTAGGGTTAATGGTTTTTATAGACTAA
TTTTTTTAGTACATCTATTTTATTCTATTTTAGCCTCTAAATTAAGAAAACTAAAACTCTATTTTAGTTT
TTTTATTTAATAATTTAGATATAAAATAGAATAAAATAAAGTGACTAAAAATTAAACAAATACCCTTTAA
GAAATTAAAAAAACTAAGGAAACATTTTTCTTGTTTCGAGTAGATAATGCCAGCCTGTTAAACGCCGTCG
ACGAGTCTAACGGACACCAACCAGCGAACCAGCAGCGTCGCGTCGGGCCAAGCGAAGCAGACGGCACGGC
ATCTCTGTCGCTGCCTCTGGACCCCTCTCGAGAGTTCCGCTCCACCGTTGGACTTGCTCCGCTGTCGGCA
TCCAGAAATTGCGTGGCGGAGCGGCAGACGTGAGCCGGCACGGCAGGCGGCCTCCTCCTCCTCTCACGGC
ACCGGCAGCTACGGGGGATTCCTTTCCCACCGCTCCTTCGCTTTCCCTTCCTCGCCCGCCGTAATAAATA
GACACCCCCTCCACACCCTCTTTCCCCAACCTCGTGTTGTTCGGAGCGCACACACACACAACCAGATCTC
CCCCAAATCCACCCGTCGGCACCTCCGCTTCAAGGTACGCCGCTCGTCCTCCCCCCCCCCCCTCTCTACC
TTCTCTAGATCGGCGTTCCGGTCCATGCATGGTTAGGGCCCGGTAGTTCTACTTCTGTTCATGTTTGTGT
TAGATCCGTGTTTGTGTTAGATCCGTGCTGCTAGCGTTCGTACACGGATGCGACCTGTACGTCAGACACG
TTCTGATTGCTAACTTGCCAGTGTTTCTCTTTGGGGAATCCTGGGATGGCTCTAGCCGTTCCGCAGACGG
GATCGATTTCATGATTTTTTTTGTTTCGTTGCATAGGGTTTGGTTTGCCCTTTTCCTTTATTTCAATATA
TGCCGTGCACTTGTTTGTCGGGTCATCTTTTCATGCTTTTTTTTGTCTTGGTTGTGATGATGTGGTCTGG
TTGGGCGGTCGTTCTAGATCGGAGTAGAATTCTGTTTCAAACTACCTGGTGGATTTATTAATTTTGGATC
TGTATGTGTGTGCCATACATATTCATAGTTACGAATTGAAGATGATGGATGGAAATATCGATCTAGGATA
GGTATACATGTTGATGCGGGTTTTACTGATGCATATACAGAGATGCTTTTTGTTCGCTTGGTTGTGATGA
TGTGGTGTGGTTGGGCGGTCGTTCATTCGTTCTAGATCGGAGTAGAATACTGTTTCAAACTACCTGGTGT
ATTTATTAATTTTGGAACTGTATGTGTGTGTCATACATCTTCATAGTTACGAGTTTAAGATGGATGGAAA
TATCGATCTAGGATAGGTATACATGTTGATGTGGGTTTTACTGATGCATATACATGATGGCATATGCAGC
ATCTATTCATATGCTCTAACCTTGAGTACCTATCTATTATAATAAACAAGTATGTTTTATAATTATTTTG
ATCTTGATATACTTGGATGATGGCATATGCAGCAGCTATATGTGGATTTTTTTAGCCCTGCCTTCATACG
CTATTTATTTGCTTGGTACTGTTTCTTTTGTCGATGCTCACCCTGTTGTTTGGTGTTACTTCTGCAGGTC
GACTCTAGAGGATCCATGAGCCGCTTCAACCTCCTCGACGAGCCCTGGATCAGCGTCATCTACGACGAGA
AGGGCAGCACCAAGGACGTCAGCCTCCAGGACCTCTTCACCAACGCCCACCAGTACAAGGAGCTCGCCGG
CGACACCAAGACCCAGGACTTCGCCGTCCTCAGGGTCCTCCTCGCCGTCCTCCACACCGTGTTCAGCCGC
TTCGACATCGACGGCAACGCCTACGAGTACCTCACCATCGACGAGGGCTGGAACCAGCTCGAGCCCGTCG
ACGAGATGGACATCGAGAACTACGAGGAGGCCCTCTATGAAACATGGGAGAAGCTCTGGACCAATAAAAG
ATTCCCCAACATCGTCAATCAATACCTCGAGAAGTGGAGGGACCGCTTCTACCTCTTCGACCAGAAGTAC
CCCTTCTTCCAGGTCACCAAGGAGGACATCGCCGGCGATAAAATTAGCAAGGCCAAGGGCACCAGCATCC
TCGGCAAAAATATAAATCGCATCATCAGCGAGAGCGGCAACAAGATCGCCCTCTTCAGCCCCAAGGACGA
GGAAAATAAAAATACTCTCACCGCCGCCGAGCTCGCCAGGTGGCTCATCACCTTCCAGGGCTACAGCGGC
GTCAGCGACAAGGTCATCTTCGGCAATGAAAAATATACCCCCAGCAAGGGCTGGCTCTTCGACATCGGCG
CCATCTACATTAAAGGCAACACCCTCTTCGAAACCCTCCTCCTCAACTACATCAGCCCCTACAACGAGTG
CGGCAATGTGGAAAATATACAGAGGCCCTGCTGGGAGAGGAAGAGCAGCGACATCATTAAAAGCTACCTC
GATGAAAAAGACATCACCAACATCGCCAGCCTCTACACCGTCTGGAGCAAGGGCATCTACATCGACCCCG
ACTTCAACCTCAATAAACCCTTCAGCTTCGACATCGTCAAGCTCCCCGACATCAACCACCGCGACAACTT
CCTCGAGCCCATGACCCTCTGGAAGTACAACGTCAGCGGCAAAAATAGGGACAGCTACACCCCCAAGAAG
CACCTCCTCAACCAGAGCCTCTGGAGGAGCTTCGGCCTCCTGAGCATAAAAGACACCGACCTCCAGCACA
GGAAGCCCGGCGTCATCGAGTGGCTCACCTACATCGACGATATAATAGGCAACAGGCTCAGCAACATCGT
CGCCATCAGCATGCAGGACGACGGCAACCCCCAGAGCAGGCTGCCCACCGACGAGGTCATCGACAGCATC
TTCATCAACGACCTCGTCCTCACCGACCTCGACGAGGGCGGCTGGGTCCCCAGGATCAACGAGGTCGTCG
AGGAAACCAAGAAGATCATCAGCAGGACATATAAAACGTACATTAATGATATAAAGGAGATCCGCAACAT
CAGCAACGGCAGCTACACCCAGCAGATCGTCGAGAGCCTCTACTTCAAGATCGACCAGCCCTTCAGGCAG
TGGCTCGCCAGCATCCAGCCCGAGGACGACAAGGACAGCAAGATCCAGGAGTGGCGCGTCCTCCTCAAGA
AAATAGTCAAGGCCGAGGCCGAGGTCATCCTCCACCAGGGCGGCGCCAGGGACTACCTCGGCATCCAGAA
GGACGGCCGAATTAAGAACATCGCCACCGCCTACAACAGCTTCGACTTCTGGCTCCGCCAGCAGTTAAAA
AGCAGGGCCGACCCCAAGAAGAAGAGGAAGGTGGGTCGGGCGACATGTGCCAAGGACATCCAGAAGGCCG
CTGCCGAAGCGGCGCTCGCTTTTCAGGACGAAACCTGCGACACCACCACCACCAACCACGGCCTCGACAT
GGAGGAAACAATGGTGGAGGCCATCTACACGCCTGAACAGAGCGAGGGGGCTTTCTACATGGACGAGGAA
ACCATGTTCGGCATGCCCACACTCCTCGACAACATGGCCGAGGGCATGCTCCTCCCCCCCCCGAGCGTCC
AGTGGAACCACAACTACGACGGCGAAGGCGACGGCGACGTCAGCCTCTGGTCCTACTAGTCTTCGTAAGT
TAACCTAGACTTGTCCATCTTCTGGATTGGCCAACTTAATTAATGTATGAAATAAAAGGATGCACACATA
GTGACATGCTAATCACTATAATGTGGGCATCAAAGTTGTGTGTTATGTGTAATTACTAGTTATCTGAATA
AAAGAGAAAGAGATCATCCATATTTCTTATCCTAAATGAATGTCACGTGTCTTTATAATTCTTTGATGAA
CCAGATGCATTTCATTAACCAAATCCATATACATATAAATATTAATCATATATAATTAATATCAATTGGG
TTAGCAAAACAAATCTAGTCTAGGTGTGTTTTGCGAATGCGGCCGCCACCGCGGTGGAGCTCGAATTCCG
GTCCGGGTCACCCAGCTTGAGTATTCTATAGTGTCACCTAAATAGCTTGGCGTAATCATGGTCATAGCTG
TTTCCTGTGTGAAATTGTTATCCGCTCACAATTCCACACAACATACGAGCCGGAAGCATAAAGCATAAAG
TGTAAAGCCTGGGGTGCCTAATGAGTGAGCTAACTCACATTAATTGCGTTGCGCTCACTGCCCGCTTTCC
AGTCGGGAAACCTGTCGTGCCAGCTGCATTAATGAATCGGCCAACGCGCGGGGAGAGGCGGTTTGCGTAT
TGGGCGCTCTTCCGCTTCCTCGCTCACTGACTCGCTGCGCTCGGTCGTTCGGCTGCGGCGAGCGGTATCA
GCTCACTCAAAGGCGGTAATACGGTTATCCACAGAATCAGGGGATAACGCAGGAAAGAACATGTGAGCAA
AAGGCCAGCAAAAGGCCAGGAACCGTAAAAAGGCCGCGTTGCTGGCGTTTTTCCATAGGCTCCGCCCCCC
TGACGAGCATCACAAAAATCGACGCTCAAGTCAGAGGTGGCGAAACCCGACAGGACTATAAAGATACCAG
GCGTTTCCCCCTGGAAGCTCCCTCGTGCGCTCTCCTGTTCCGACCCTGCCGCTTACCGGATACCTGTCCG
CCTTTCTCCCTTCGGGAAGCGTGGCGCTTTCTCATAGCTCACGCTGTAGGTATCTCAGTTCGGTGTAGGT
CGTTCGCTCCAAGCTGGGCTGTGTGCACGAACCCCCCGTTCAGCCCGACCGCTGCGCCTTATCCGGTAAC
TATCGTCTTGAGTCCAACCCGGTAAGACACGACTTATCGCCACTGGCAGCAGCCACTGGTAACAGGATTA
GCAGAGCGAGGTATGTAGGCGGTGCTACAGAGTTCTTGAAGTGGTGGCCTAACTACGGCTACACTAGAAG
AACAGTATTTGGTATCTGCGCTCTGCTGAAGCCAGTTACCTTCGGAAAAAGAGTTGGTAGCTCTTGATCC
GGCAAACAAACCACCGCTGGTAGCGGTGGTTTTTTTGTTTGCAAGCAGCAGATTACGCGCAGAAAAAAAG
GATCTCAAGAAGATCCTTTGATCTTTTCTACGGGGTCTGACGCTCAGTGGAACGAAAACTCACGTTAAGG
GATTTTGGTCATGGAGCCACGTTGTGTCTCAAAATCTCTGATGTTACATTGCACAAGATAAAAATATATC
ATCATGAACAATAAAACTGTCTGCTTACATAAACAGTAATACAAGGGGTGTTATGAGCCATATTCAACGG
GAAACGTCTTGCTCGAGGCCGCGATTAAATTCCAACATGGATGCTGATTTATATGGGTATAAATGGGCTC
GCGATAATGTCGGGCAATCAGGTGCGACAATCTATCGATTGTATGGGAAGCCCGATGCGCCAGAGTTGTT
TCTGAAACATGGCAAAGGTAGCGTTGCCAATGATGTTACAGATGAGATGGTCAGACTAAACTGGCTGACG
GAATTTATGCCTCTTCCGACCATCAAGCATTTTATCCGTACTCCTGATGATGCATGGTTACTCACCACTG
CGATCCCCGGAAAAACAGCATTCCAGGTATTAGAAGAATATCCTGATTCAGGTGAAAATATTGTTGATGC
GCTGGCAGTGTTCCTGCGCCGGTTGCATTCGATTCCTGTTTGTAATTGTCCTTTTAACAGCGATCGCGTA
TTTCGTCTCGCTCAGGCGCAATCACGAATGAATAACGGTTTGGTTGATGCGAGTGATTTTGATGACGAGC
GTAATGGCTGGCCTGTTGAACAAGTCTGGAAAGAAATGCATAAACTTTTGCCATTCTCACCGGATTCAGT
CGTCACTCATGGTGATTTCTCACTTGATAACCTTATTTTTGACGAGGGGAAATTAATAGGTTGTATTGAT
GTTGGACGAGTCGGAATCGCAGACCGATACCAGGATCTTGCCATCCTATGGAACTGCCTCGGTGAGTTTT
CTCCTTCATTACAGAAACGGCTTTTTCAGAAATATGGTATTGATAATCCTGATATGAATAAATTGCAGTT
TCATTTGATGCTCGATGAGTTTTTCTAATCAGAATTGGTTAATTGGTTGTAACACTGGCAGAGCATTACG
CTGACTTGACGGGACGGCGGCTTTGTTGAATAAATCGAACTTTTGCTGAGTTGAAGGATCAGATCACGCA
TCTTCCCGACAACGCAGACCGTTCCGTGGCAAAGCAAAAGTTCAAAATCACCAACTGGTCCACCTACAAC
AAAGCTCTCATCAACCGTGGCTCCCTCACTTTCTGGCTGGATGATGGGGCGATTCAGGCCTGGTATGAGT
CAGCAACACCTTCTTCACGAGCCATGACATTAACCTATAAAAATAGGCGTATCACGAGGCCCTTTCGTCT
CGCGCGTTTCGGTGATGACGGTGAAAACCTCTGACACATGCAGCTCCCGGAGACGGTCACAGCTTGTCTG
TAAGCGGATGCCGGGAGCAGACAAGCCCGTCAGGGCGCGTCAGCGGGTGTTGGCGGGTGTCGGGGCTGGC
TTAACTATGCGGCATCAGAGCAGATTGTACTGAGAGTGCACCATATGCGGTGTGAAATACCGCACAGATG
CGTAAGGAGAAAATACCGCATCAGGAAATTGTAAGCGTTAATATTTTGTTAAAATTCGCGTTAAATTTTT
GTTAAATCAGCTCATTTTTTAACCAATAGGCCGAAATCGGCAAAATCCCTTATAAATCAAAAGAATAGAC
CGAGATAGGGT
[37 nt withheld, positions 7292-7328]
AAAGAACGTGGACTCCAACGTCAAAGG
[49 nt withheld, positions 7356-7404]
T
[91 nt withheld, positions 7406-7496]
G
[124 nt withheld, positions 7498-7621]
CCATTCGCCATTCAGGCTGCGCAACTGTTGGGAAGGGCGATCGGT
Features (pLannotate 1.2.2; 16 found; start..end, strand, type, name):
    119..137     +  promoter       T7 promoter: promoter for bacteriophage T7 RNA polymerase
    172..2167    +  promoter       Ubi promoter: maize polyubiquitin gene promoter
   3857..4186    +  CDS            DREB1B (fragment): DRE1B_ARATH - Also known as CBF1 From Arabidopsis thaliana (Mouse-ear cress).
   4519..4542    -  misc_feature   MCS (fragment): pBluescript multiple cloning site
   4575..4593    -  promoter       SP6 promoter: promoter for bacteriophage SP6 RNA polymerase
   4635..4651    -  protein_bind   lac operator: The lac repressor binds to the lac operator to inhibit transcription in E. coli. This inhibition can be relieved by adding lactose or isopropyl-β-D-thiogalactopyranoside (IPTG). lac repressor encoded by lacI
   4659..4683    -  promoter       lac promoter (fragment): promoter for the E. coli lac operon
   4711..4732    -  protein_bind   CAP binding site: CAP binding activates transcription in the presence of cAMP. E. coli catabolite activator protein
   4745..4837    -  CDS            lacI (fragment): lac repressor; lacI; The lac repressor binds to the lac operator to inhibit transcription in E. coli. This inhibition can be relieved by adding lactose or isopropyl-β-D-thiogalactopyranoside (IPTG).
   5020..5608    -  rep_origin     ori: high-copy-number ColE1/pMB1/pBR322/pUC origin of replication
   5793..6608    +  CDS            KanR: aminoglycoside phosphotransferase; aph(3')-Ia; confers resistance to kanamycin in bacteria or G418 (Geneticin®) in eukaryotes
   6749..6931    +  CDS            TRA2_ECOLX (fragment): Protein predicted: Swiss-Prot protein existence level 4. Required for transposition of transposon Tn903. From Escherichia coli.
   6929..6964    +  CDS            rop (fragment): Rop protein, which maintains plasmids at low copy number; rop
   7066..7165    +  misc_feature   bom (fragment): basis of mobility region from pBR322
   7193..7621    -  rep_origin     f1 ori (sequence partly withheld): f1 bacteriophage origin of replication; arrow indicates direction of (+) strand synthesis
   7625..116     -  CDS            lacZα (fragment) (across the origin): LacZα fragment of β-galactosidase; lacZ fragment
