>Addgene plasmid #132343 | PV504 | addgene full sequence | sequence record 258480 | Addgene NGS Result
GAATTGTAATACGACTCACTATAGGGCGAATTGGGTTACCCGGACCGAAGCTTGCATGCCTGCAGTGCAG
CGTGACCCGGTCGTGCCCCTCTCTAGAGATAATGAGCATTGCATGTCTAAGTTATAAAAAATTACCACAT
ATTTTTTTTGTCACACTTGTTTGAAGTGCAGTTTATCTATCTTTATACATATATTTAAACTTTACTCTAC
GAATAATATAATCTATAGTACTACAATAATATCAGTGTTTTAGAGAATCATATAAATGAACAGTTAGACA
TGGTCTAAAGGACAATTGAGTATTTTGACAACAGGACTCTACAGTTTTATCTTTTTAGTGTGCATGTGTT
CTCCTTTTTTTTTGCAAATAGCTTCACCTATATAATACTTCATCCATTTTATTAGTACATCCATTTAGGG
TTTAGGGTTAATGGTTTTTATAGACTAATTTTTTTAGTACATCTATTTTATTCTATTTTAGCCTCTAAAT
TAAGAAAACTAAAACTCTATTTTAGTTTTTTTATTTAATAATTTAGATATAAAATAGAATAAAATAAAGT
GACTAAAAATTAAACAAATACCCTTTAAGAAATTAAAAAAACTAAGGAAACATTTTTCTTGTTTCGAGTA
GATAATGCCAGCCTGTTAAACGCCGTCGACGAGTCTAACGGACACCAACCAGCGAACCAGCAGCGTCGCG
TCGGGCCAAGCGAAGCAGACGGCACGGCATCTCTGTCGCTGCCTCTGGACCCCTCTCGAGAGTTCCGCTC
CACCGTTGGACTTGCTCCGCTGTCGGCATCCAGAAATTGCGTGGCGGAGCGGCAGACGTGAGCCGGCACG
GCAGGCGGCCTCCTCCTCCTCTCACGGCACCGGCAGCTACGGGGGATTCCTTTCCCACCGCTCCTTCGCT
TTCCCTTCCTCGCCCGCCGTAATAAATAGACACCCCCTCCACACCCTCTTTCCCCAACCTCGTGTTGTTC
GGAGCGCACACACACACAACCAGATCTCCCCCAAATCCACCCGTCGGCACCTCCGCTTCAAGGTACGCCG
CTCGTCCTCCCCCCCCCCCNTCTCTACCTTCTCTAGATCGGCGTTCCGGTCCATGCATGGTTAGGGCCCG
GTAGTTCTACTTCTGTTCATGTTTGTGTTAGATCCGTGTTTGTGTTAGATCCGTGCTGCTAGCGTTCGTA
CACGGATGCGACCTGTACGTCAGACACGTTCTGATTGCTAACTTGCCAGTGTTTCTCTTTGGGGAATCCT
GGGATGGCTCTAGCCGTTCCGCAGACGGGATCGATTTCATGATTTTTTTTGTTTCGTTGCATAGGGTTTG
GTTTGCCCTTTTCCTTTATTTCAATATATGCCGTGCACTTGTTTGTCGGGTCATCTTTTCATGCTTTTTT
TTGTCTTGGTTGTGATGATGTGGTCTGGTTGGGCGGTCGTTCTAGATCGGAGTAGAATTCTGTTTCAAAC
TACCTGGTGGATTTATTAATTTTGGATCTGTATGTGTGTGCCATACATATTCATAGTTACGAATTGAAGA
TGATGGATGGAAATATCGATCTAGGATAGGTATACATGTTGATGCGGGTTTTACTGATGCATATACAGAG
ATGCTTTTTGTTCGCTTGGTTGTGATGATGTGGTGTGGTTGGGCGGTCGTTCATTCGTTCTAGATCGGAG
TAGAATACTGTTTCAAACTACCTGGTGTATTTATTAATTTTGGAACTGTATGTGTGTGTCATACATCTTC
ATAGTTACGAGTTTAAGATGGATGGAAATATCGATCTAGGATAGGTATACATGTTGATGTGGGTTTTACT
GATGCATATACATGATGGCATATGCAGCATCTATTCATATGCTCTAACCTTGAGTACCTATCTATTATAA
TAAACAAGTATGTTTTATAATTATTTTGATCTTGATATACTTGGATGATGGCATATGCAGCAGCTATATG
TGGATTTTTTTAGCCCTGCCTTCATACGCTATTTATTTGCTTGGTACTGTTTCTTTTGTCGATGCTCACC
CTGTTGTTTGGTGTTACTTCTGCAGGTCGACTCTAGAGGATCCATGAGCCGCTTCAACCTCCTCGACGAG
CCCTGGATCAGCGTCATCTACGACGAGAAGGGCAGCACCAAGGACGTCAGCCTCCAGGACCTCTTCACCA
ACGCCCACCAGTACAAGGAGCTCGCCGGCGACACCAAGACCCAGGACTTCGCCGTCCTCAGGGTCCTCCT
CGCCGTCCTCCACACCGTGTTCAGCCGCTTCGACATCGACGGCAACGCCTACGAGTACCTCACCATCGAC
GAGGGCTGGAACCAGCTCGAGCCCGTCGACGAGATGGACATCGAGAACTACGAGGAGGCCCTCTATGAAA
CATGGGAGAAGCTCTGGACCAATAAAAGATTCCCCAACATCGTCAATCAATACCTCGAGAAGTGGAGGGA
CCGCTTCTACCTCTTCGACCAGAAGTACCCCTTCTTCCAGGTCACCAAGGAGGACATCGCCGGCGATAAA
ATTAGCAAGGCCAAGGGCACCAGCATCCTCGGCAAAAATATAAATCGCATCATCAGCGAGAGCGGCAACA
AGATCGCCCTCTTCAGCCCCAAGGACGAGGAAAATAAAAATACTCTCACCGCCGCCGAGCTCGCCAGGTG
GCTCATCACCTTCCAGGGCTACAGCGGCGTCAGCGACAAGGTCATCTTCGGCAATGAAAAATATACCCCC
AGCAAGGGCTGGCTCTTCGACATCGGCGCCATCTACATTAAAGGCAACACCCTCTTCGAAACCCTCCTCC
TCAACTACATCAGCCCCTACAACGAGTGCGGCAATGTGGAAAATATACAGAGGCCCTGCTGGGAGAGGAA
GAGCAGCGACATCATTAAAAGCTACCTCGATGAAAAAGACATCACCAACATCGCCAGCCTCTACACCGTC
TGGAGCAAGGGCATCTACATCGACCCCGACTTCAACCTCAATAAACCCTTCAGCTTCGACATCGTCAAGC
TCCCCGACATCAACCACCGCGACAACTTCCTCGAGCCCATGACCCTCTGGAAGTACAACGTCAGCGGCAA
AAATAGGGACAGCTACACCCCCAAGAAGCACCTCCTCAACCAGAGCCTCTGGAGGAGCTTCGGCCTCCTG
AGCATAAAAGACACCGACCTCCAGCACAGGAAGCCCGGCGTCATCGAGTGGCTCACCTACATCGACGATA
TAATAGGCAACAGGCTCAGCAACATCGTCGCCATCAGCATGCAGGACGACGGCAACCCCCAGAGCAGGCT
GCCCACCGACGAGGTCATCGACAGCATCTTCATCAACGACCTCGTCCTCACCGACCTCGACGAGGGCGGC
TGGGTCCCCAGGATCAACGAGGTCGTCGAGGAAACCAAGAAGATCATCAGCAGGACATATAAAACGTACA
TTAATGATATAAAGGAGATCCGCAACATCAGCAACGGCAGCTACACCCAGCAGATCGTCGAGAGCCTCTA
CTTCAAGATCGACCAGCCCTTCAGGCAGTGGCTCGCCAGCATCCAGCCCGAGGACGACAAGGACAGCAAG
ATCCAGGAGTGGCGCGTCCTCCTCAAGAAAATAGTCAAGGCCGAGGCCGAGGTCATCCTCCACCAGGGCG
GCGCCAGGGACTACCTCGGCATCCAGAAGGACGGCCGAATTAAGAACATCGCCACCGCCTACAACAGCTT
CGACTTCTGGCTCCGCCAGCAGTTAAAAAGCAGGGCCGACCCCAAGAAGAAGAGGAAGGTGGGTCGGGCG
ACATGTGCCAAGGACATCCAGAAGGCCGCTGCCGAAGCGGCGCTCGCTTTTCAGGACGAAACCTGCGACA
CCACCACCACCAACCACGGCCTCGACATGGAGGAAACAATGGTGGAGGCCATCTACACGCCTGAACAGAG
CGAGGGGGCTTTCTACATGGACGAGGAAACCATGTTCGGCATGCCCACACTCCTCGACAACATGGCCGAG
GGCATGCTCCTCCCCCCCCCGAGCGTCCAGTGGAACCACAACTACGACGGCGAAGGCGACGGCGACGTCA
GCCTCTGGTCCTACTAGTCTTCGTAAGTTAACCTAGACTTGTCCATCTTCTGGATTGGCCAACTTAATTA
ATGTATGAAATAAAAGGATGCACACATAGTGACATGCTAATCACTATAATGTGGGCATCAAAGTTGTGTG
TTATGTGTAATTACTAGTTATCTGAATAAAAGAGAAAGAGATCATCCATATTTCTTATCCTAAATGAATG
TCACGTGTCTTTATAATTCTTTGATGAACCAGATGCATTTCATTAACCAAATCCATATACATATAAATAT
TAATCATATATAATTAATATCAATTGGGTTAGCAAAACAAATCTAGTCTAGGTGTGTTTTGCGAATGCGG
CCGCCACCGCGGTGGAGCTCGAATTCCGGTCCGGGTCACCCAGCTTGAGTATTCTATAGTGTCACCTAAA
TAGCTTGGCGTAATCATGGTCATAGCTGTTTCCTGTGTGAAATTGTTATCCGCTCACAATTCCACACAAC
ATACGAGCCGGAAGCATAAAGTGTAAAGCCTGGGGTGCCTAATGAGTGAGCTAACTCACATTAATTGCGT
TGCGCTCACTGCCCGCTTTCCAGTCGGGAAACCTGTCGTGCCAGCTGCATTAATGAATCGGCCAACGCGC
GGGGAGAGGCGGTTTGCGTATTGGGCGCTCTTCCGCTTCCTCGCTCACTGACTCGCTGCGCTCGGTCGTT
CGGCTGCGGCGAGCGGTATCAGCTCACTCAAAGGCGGTAATACGGTTATCCACAGAATCAGGGGATAACG
CAGGAAAGAACATGTGAGCAAAAGGCCAGCAAAAGGCCAGGAACCGTAAAAAGGCCGCGTTGCTGGCGTT
TTTCCATAGGCTCCGCCCCCCTGACGAGCATCACAAAAATCGACGCTCAAGTCAGAGGTGGCGAAACCCG
ACAGGACTATAAAGATACCAGGCGTTTCCCCCTGGAAGCTCCCTCGTGCGCTCTCCTGTTCCGACCCTGC
CGCTTACCGGATACCTGTCCGCCTTTCTCCCTTCGGGAAGCGTGGCGCTTTCTCATAGCTCACGCTGTAG
GTATCTCAGTTCGGTGTAGGTCGTTCGCTCCAAGCTGGGCTGTGTGCACGAACCCCCCGTTCAGCCCGAC
CGCTGCGCCTTATCCGGTAACTATCGTCTTGAGTCCAACCCGGTAAGACACGACTTATCGCCACTGGCAG
CAGCCACTGGTAACAGGATTAGCAGAGCGAGGTATGTAGGCGGTGCTACAGAGTTCTTGAAGTGGTGGCC
TAACTACGGCTACACTAGAAGAACAGTATTTGGTATCTGCGCTCTGCTGAAGCCAGTTACCTTCGGAAAA
AGAGTTGGTAGCTCTTGATCCGGCAAACAAACCACCGCTGGTAGCGGTGGTTTTTTTGTTTGCAAGCAGC
AGATTACGCGCAGAAAAAAAGGATCTCAAGAAGATCCTTTGATCTTTTCTACGGGGTCTGACGCTCAGTG
GAACGAAAACTCACGTTAAGGGATTTTGGTCATGGAGCCACGTTGTGTCTCAAAATCTCTGATGTTACAT
TGCACAAGATAAAAATATATCATCATGAACAATAAAACTGTCTGCTTACATAAACAGTAATACAAGGGGT
GTTATGAGCCATATTCAACGGGAAACGTCTTGCTCGAGGCCGCGATTAAATTCCAACATGGATGCTGATT
TATATGGGTATAAATGGGCTCGCGATAATGTCGGGCAATCAGGTGCGACAATCTATCGATTGTATGGGAA
GCCCGATGCGCCAGAGTTGTTTCTGAAACATGGCAAAGGTAGCGTTGCCAATGATGTTACAGATGAGATG
GTCAGACTAAACTGGCTGACGGAATTTATGCCTCTTCCGACCATCAAGCATTTTATCCGTACTCCTGATG
ATGCATGGTTACTCACCACTGCGATCCCCGGAAAAACAGCATTCCAGGTATTAGAAGAATATCCTGATTC
AGGTGAAAATATTGTTGATGCGCTGGCAGTGTTCCTGCGCCGGTTGCATTCGATTCCTGTTTGTAATTGT
CCTTTTAACAGCGATCGCGTATTTCGTCTCGCTCAGGCGCAATCACGAATGAATAACGGTTTGGTTGATG
CGAGTGATTTTGATGACGAGCGTAATGGCTGGCCTGTTGAACAAGTCTGGAAAGAAATGCATAAACTTTT
GCCATTCTCACCGGATTCAGTCGTCACTCATGGTGATTTCTCACTTGATAACCTTATTTTTGACGAGGGG
AAATTAATAGGTTGTATTGATGTTGGACGAGTCGGAATCGCAGACCGATACCAGGATCTTGCCATCCTAT
GGAACTGCCTCGGTGAGTTTTCTCCTTCATTACAGAAACGGCTTTTTCAGAAATATGGTATTGATAATCC
TGATATGAATAAATTGCAGTTTCATTTGATGCTCGATGAGTTTTTCTAATCAGAATTGGTTAATTGGTTG
TAACACTGGCAGAGCATTACGCTGACTTGACGGGACGGCGGCTTTGTTGAATAAATCGAACTTTTGCTGA
GTTGAAGGATCAGATCACGCATCTTCCCGACAACGCAGACCGTTCCGTGGCAAAGCAAAAGTTCAAAATC
ACCAACTGGTCCACCTACAACAAAGCTCTCATCAACCGTGGCTCCCTCACTTTCTGGCTGGATGATGGGG
CGATTCAGGCCTGGTATGAGTCAGCAACACCTTCTTCACGAGCCATGACATTAACCTATAAAAATAGGCG
TATCACGAGGCCCTTTCGTCTCGCGCGTTTCGGTGATGACGGTGAAAACCTCTGACACATGCAGCTCCCG
GAGACGGTCACAGCTTGTCTGTAAGCGGATGCCGGGAGCAGACAAGCCCGTCAGGGCGCGTCAGCGGGTG
TTGGCGGGTGTCGGGGCTGGCTTAACTATGCGGCATCAGAGCAGATTGTACTGAGAGTGCACCATATGCG
GTGTGAAATACCGCACAGATGCGTAAGGAGAAAATACCGCATCAGGAAATTGTAAGCGTTAATATTTTGT
TAAAATTCGCGTTAAATTTTTGTTAAATCAGCTCATTTTTTAACCAATAGGCCGAAATCGGCAAAATCCC
TTATAAATCAAAAGAATAGACCGAGATAGGGT
[37 nt withheld, positions 7173-7209]
AAAGAACGTGGACTCCAACGTCAAAGG
[49 nt withheld, positions 7237-7285]
T
[91 nt withheld, positions 7287-7377]
G
[124 nt withheld, positions 7379-7502]
CCATTCGCCATTCAGGCTGCGCAACTGTTGGGAAGGGCGATCGGTGCGGGCCTCTTCGCTATTACGCCAG
CTGGCGAAAGGGGGATGTGCTGCAAGGCGATTAAGTTGGGTAACGCCAGGGTTTTCCCAGTCACGACGTT
GTAAAACGACGGCCAGT
Features (pLannotate 1.2.2; 16 found; start..end, strand, type, name):
      7..25      +  promoter       T7 promoter: promoter for bacteriophage T7 RNA polymerase
     60..2055    +  promoter       Ubi promoter: maize polyubiquitin gene promoter
   3745..4074    +  CDS            DREB1B (fragment): DRE1B_ARATH - Also known as CBF1 From Arabidopsis thaliana (Mouse-ear cress).
   4407..4430    -  misc_feature   MCS (fragment): pBluescript multiple cloning site
   4463..4481    -  promoter       SP6 promoter: promoter for bacteriophage SP6 RNA polymerase
   4523..4539    -  protein_bind   lac operator: The lac repressor binds to the lac operator to inhibit transcription in E. coli. This inhibition can be relieved by adding lactose or isopropyl-β-D-thiogalactopyranoside (IPTG). lac repressor encoded by lacI
   4547..4577    -  promoter       lac promoter: promoter for the E. coli lac operon
   4592..4613    -  protein_bind   CAP binding site: CAP binding activates transcription in the presence of cAMP. E. coli catabolite activator protein
   4626..4718    -  CDS            lacI (fragment): lac repressor; lacI; The lac repressor binds to the lac operator to inhibit transcription in E. coli. This inhibition can be relieved by adding lactose or isopropyl-β-D-thiogalactopyranoside (IPTG).
   4901..5489    -  rep_origin     ori: high-copy-number ColE1/pMB1/pBR322/pUC origin of replication
   5674..6489    +  CDS            KanR: aminoglycoside phosphotransferase; aph(3')-Ia; confers resistance to kanamycin in bacteria or G418 (Geneticin®) in eukaryotes
   6630..6812    +  CDS            TRA2_ECOLX (fragment): Protein predicted: Swiss-Prot protein existence level 4. Required for transposition of transposon Tn903. From Escherichia coli.
   6810..6845    +  CDS            rop (fragment): Rop protein, which maintains plasmids at low copy number; rop
   6947..7046    +  misc_feature   bom (fragment): basis of mobility region from pBR322
   7074..7502    -  rep_origin     f1 ori (sequence partly withheld): f1 bacteriophage origin of replication; arrow indicates direction of (+) strand synthesis
   7506..4       -  CDS            lacZα (fragment) (across the origin): LacZα fragment of β-galactosidase; lacZ fragment
