[The description below was written by a language model from this plasmid's Addgene catalogue record and pLannotate feature annotations shown in this document.]
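Description:
PV504 is a plant expression plasmid built on the PHP17720 backbone for constitutive production of a CRISPR-Cascade-based transcriptional activator in maize (Zea mays). In E. coli it is maintained as a high-copy plasmid through a ColE1/pUC-type origin and selected with kanamycin via an aph(3')-Ia (KanR) gene. The backbone also carries an f1 phage origin and leftovers of standard cloning vectors: T7 and SP6 promoters flanking the cassette, lac promoter/operator and CAP site, and fragments of lacZα, lacI, rop, bom and a Tn903 transposase. No plant selectable marker or T-DNA borders are annotated, and the record does not state how the plasmid is delivered into plant cells.

The payload is CasA from the Streptococcus thermophilus type I-E Cascade complex, fused at its C terminus to the Arabidopsis thaliana CBF1 (DREB1B) activation domain, with the coding sequence codon-optimized for expression and stability in maize and assembled by Gibson cloning. The maize polyubiquitin (Ubi) promoter, a strong constitutive monocot promoter, lies directly upstream. The automated annotation recognizes only the CBF1 fragment. The roughly 1.7 kb unannotated stretch between the Ubi promoter and that fragment presumably holds the CasA coding region, and the terminator downstream is likewise not annotated. The two sequence records (depositor and sequencing-verified) differ by only a few bases in length and give the same feature layout.

The design fits the repurposing of type I-E Cascade for gene activation in plants: a Cascade subunit carrying an activation domain brings it to promoters targeted by the guide RNA. The other Cascade subunits and the CRISPR RNA are not on this plasmid and would have to be supplied separately.
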