Addgene plasmid #132343: PV504
Purpose: CasA plant transcriptional activator (AT-CBF1) linked constitutive expression cassette for Zea mays
Depositing lab: Joshua Young. Depositing organization: Corteva Agriscience. Publication: The repurposing of type I-E CRISPR-Cascade for gene activation in plants. Young JK, Gasior SL, Jones S, Wang L, Navarro P, Vickroy B, Barrangou R. Commun Biol. 2019 Oct 18;2:383. doi: 10.1038/s42003-019-0637-6. eCollection 2019. PubMed 31646186.
Backbone
  Vector backbone: PHP17720
  Vector type: Plant Expression
Growth in bacteria
  Bacterial resistance: Kanamycin, 50 μg/mL
  Growth temperature: 37°C
  Growth strain: DH5alpha
  Copy number: High Copy
Gene/Insert
  Gene/Insert name: CasA-AT-CBF1
  Species: A. thaliana (mustard weed); CasA (Streptococcus thermophilus); AT-CBF1 (Arabidopsis thaliana)
  Mutation: Codon optimize for expression and stability in Zea mays
  Entrez Gene: CBF1 (a.k.a. AT4G25490, ATCBF1, C-repeat/DRE binding factor 1, DRE BINDING PROTEIN 1B, DREB1B, T30C3.11, TRANSCRIPTIONAL ACTIVATOR CBF1)
  Tag / fusion protein: AT-CBF1 (C terminal on insert)
  Cloning method: Gibson Cloning
Terms and licenses: Academic/Nonprofit Terms; Industry Terms: Not Available to Industry
How to cite: PV504 was a gift from Joshua Young (Addgene plasmid # 132343 ; http://n2t.net/addgene:132343 ; RRID:Addgene_132343)
